>Addgene plasmid #32814 | CMV-hEAAT2 | addgene full sequence | sequence record 258966 | Addgene NGS Result
GACATTGATTATTGACTAGTTATTAATAGTAATCAATTACGGGGTCATTAGTTCATAGCCCATATATGGA
GTTCCGCGTTACATAACTTACGGTAAATGGCCCGCCTGGCTGACCGCCCAACGACCCCCGCCCATTGACG
TCAATAATGACGTATGTTCCCATAGTAACGCCAATAGGGACTTTCCATTGACGTCAATGGGTGGAGTATT
TACGGTAAACTGCCCACTTGGCAGTACATCAAGTGTATCATATGCCAAGTCCGCCCCCTATTGACGTCAA
TGACGGTAAATGGCCCGCCTGGCATTATGCCCAGTACATGACCTTACGGGACTTTCCTACTTGGCAGTAC
ATCTACGTATTAGTCATCGCTATTACCATGGTGATGCGGTTTTGGCAGTACACCAATGGGCGTGGATAGC
GGTTTGACTCACGGGGATTTCCAAGTCTCCACCCCATTGACGTCAATGGGAGTTTGTTTTGGCACCAAAA
TCAACGGGACTTTCCAAAATGTCGTAATAACCCCGCCCCGTTGACGCAAATGGGCGGTAGGCGTGTACGG
TGGGAGGTCTATATAAGCAGAGCTCGTTTAGTGAACCGTCAGAATTCAGATCTGGTACCACCATGGCATC
TACGGAAGGTGCCAACAATATGCCCAAGCAGGTGGAAGTGCGAATGCACGACAGTCATCTTGGCTCAGAG
GAACCCAAGCACCGGCACCTGGGCCTGCGCCTGTGTGACAAGCTGGGGAAGAATCTGCTGCTCACCCTGA
CGGTGTTTGGTGTCATCCTGGGAGCAGTGTGTGGAGGGCTTCTTCGCTTGGCATCTCCCATCCACCCTGA
TGTGGTTATGTTAATAGCCTTCCCAGGGGATATACTCATGAGGATGCTAAAAATGCTCATTCTCCCTCTA
ATCATCTCCAGCTTAATCACAGGGTTGTCAGGCCTGGATGCTAAGGCTAGTGGCCGCTTGGGCACGAGAG
CCATGGTGTATTACATGTCCACGACCATCATTGCTGCAGTACTGGGGGTCATTCTGGTCTTGGCTATCCA
TCCAGGCAATCCCAAGCTCAAGAAGCAGCTGGGGCCTGGGAAGAAGAATGATGAAGTGTCCAGCCTGGAT
GCCTTCCTGGACCTTATTCGAAATCTCTTCCCTGAAAACCTTGTCCAAGCCTGCTTTCAACAGATTCAAA
CAGTGACGAAGAAAGTCCTGGTTGCACCACCGCCAGACGAGGAGGCCAACGCAACCAGCGCTGTTGTCTC
TCTGTTGAACGAGACTGTGACTGAGGTGCCGGAGGAGACTAAGATGGTTATCAAGAAGGGCCTGGAGTTC
AAGGATGGGATGAACGTCTTAGGTCTGATAGGGTTTTTCATTGCTTTTGGCATCGCTATGGGGAAGATGG
GAGATCAGGCCAAGCTGATGGTGGATTTCTTCAACATTTTGAATGAGATTGTAATGAAGTTAGTGATCAT
GATCATGTGGTACTCTCCCCTGGGTATCGCCTGCCTGATCTGTGGAAAGATCATTGCAATCAAGGACTTA
GAAGTGGTTGCTAGGCAACTGGGGATGTACATGGTAACAGTGATCATAGGCCTCATCATCCACGGGGGCA
TCTTTCTCCCCTTGATTTACTTTGTAGTGACCAGGAAAAACCCCTTCTCCTTTTTTGCTGGCATTTTCCA
AGCTTGGATCACTGCCCTGGGCACCGCTTCCAGTGCTGGAACTTTGCCTGTCACCTTTCGTTGCCTGGAA
GAAAATCTGGGGATTGATAAGCGTGTGACTAGATTCGTCCTTCCTGTTGGAGCAACCATTAACATGGATG
GTACAGCCCTTTATGAAGCGGTGGCCGCCATCTTTATAGCCCAAATGAATGGTGTTGTCCTGGATGGAGG
ACAGATTGTGACTGTAAGCCTCACAGCCACCCTGGCAAGCGTCGGCGCGGCCAGTATCCCCAGTGCCGGG
CTGGTCACCATGCTCCTCATTCTGACAGCCGTGGGCCTGCCAACAGAGGACATCAGCCTGCTGGTGGCTG
TGGACTGGCTGCTGGACAGGATGAGAACTTCAGTCAATGTTGTGGGTGACTCTTTTGGGGCTGGGATAGT
CTATCACCTCTCCAAGTCTGAGCTGGATACCATTGACTCCCAGCATCGAGTGCATGAAGATATTGAAATG
ACCAAGACTCAATCCATTTATGATGACATGAAGAACCACAGGGAAAGCAACTCTAATCAATGTGTCTATG
CTGCACACAACTCTGTCATAGTAGATGAATGCAAGGTAACTCTGGCAGCCAATGGAAAGTCAGCCGACTG
CAGTGTTGAGGAAGAACCTTGGAAACGTGAGAAATAATCTAGAGGATCCCGGGTGGCATCCCTGTGACCC
CTCCCCAGTGCCTCTCCTGGCCCTGGAAGTTGCCACTCCAGTGCCCACCAGCCTTGTCCTAATAAAATTA
AGTTGCATCATTTTGTCTGACTAGGTGTCCTTCTATAATATTATGGGGTGGAGGGGGGTGGTATGGAGCA
AGGGGCAAGTTGGGAAGACAACCTGTAGGGCCTGCGGGGTCTATTGGGAACCAAGCTGGAGTGCAGTGGC
ACAATCTTGGCTCACTGCAATCTCCGCCTCCTGGGTTCAAGCGATTCTCCTGCCTCAGCCTCCCGAGTTG
TTGGGATTCCAGGCATGCATGACCAGGCTCAGCTAATTTTTGTTTTTTTGGTAGAGACGGGGTTTCACCA
TATTGGCCAGGCTGGTCTCCAACTCCTAATCTCAGGTGATCTACCCACCTTGGCCTCCCAAATTGCTGGG
ATTACAGGCGTGAACCACTGCTCCCTTCCCTGTCCTTCTGATTTTAAAATAACTATACCAGCAGGAGGAC
GTCCAGACACAGCATAGGCTACCTGGCCATGCCCAACCGGTGGGACATTTGAGTTGCTTGCTTGGCACTG
TCCTCTCATGCGTTGGGTCCACTCAGTAGATGCCTGTTGAATTGGGTACGCGGCCAGCTTGGCTGTGGAA
TGTGTGTCAGTTAGGGTGTGGAAAGTCCCCAGGCTCCCCAGCAGGCAGAAGTATGCAAAGCATGCATCTC
AATTAGTCAGCAACCAGGTGTGGAAAGTCCCCAGGCTCCCCAGCAGGCAGAAGTATGCAAAGCATGCATC
TCAATTAGTCAGCAACCATAGTCCCGCCCCTAACTCCGCCCATCCCGCCCCTAACTCCGCCCAGTTCCGC
CCATTCTCCGCCCCATGGCTGACTAATTTTTTTTATTTATGCAGAGGCCGAGGCCGCCTCGGCCTCTGAG
CTATTCCAGAAGTAGTGAGGAGGCTTTTTTGGAGGCCTAGGCTTTTGCAAAAAGCTCCTCGAGGAACTGA
AAAACCAGAAAGTTAATTCCCTATAGTGAGTCGTATTAAATTCGTAATCATGTCATAGCTGTTTCCTGTG
TGAAATTGTTATCCGCTCACAATTCCACACAACATACGAGCCGGAAGCATAAAGTGTAAAGCCTGGGGTG
CCTAATGAGTGAGCTAACTCACATTAATTGCGTTGCGCTCACTGCCCGCTTTCCAGTCGGGAAACCTGTC
GTGCCAGCTGCATTAATGAATCGGCCAACGCGCGGGGAGAGGCGGTTTGCGTATTGGGCGCTCTTCCGCT
TCCTCGCTCACTGACTCGCTGCGCTCGGTCGTTCGGCTGCGGCGAGCGGTATCAGCTCACTCAAAGGCGG
TAATACGGTTATCCACAGAATCAGGGGATAACGCAGGAAAGAACATGTGAGCAAAAGGCCAGCAAAAGGC
CAGGAACCGTAAAAAGGCCGCGTTGCTGGCGTTTTTCCATAGGCTCCGCCCCCCTGACGAGCATCACAAA
AATCGACGCTCAAGTCAGAGGTGGCGAAACCCGACAGGACTATAAAGATACCAGGCGTTTCCCCCTGGAA
GCTCCCTCGTGCGCTCTCCTGTTCCGACCCTGCCGCTTACCGGATACCTGTCCGCCTTTCTCCCTTCGGG
AAGCGTGGCGCTTTCTCATAGCTCACGCTGTAGGTATCTCAGTTCGGTGTAGGTCGTTCGCTCCAAGCTG
GGCTGTGTGCACGAACCCCCCGTTCAGCCCGACCGCTGCGCCTTATCCGGTAACTATCGTCTTGAGTCCA
ACCCGGTAAGACACGACTTATCGCCACTGGCAGCAGCCACTGGTAACAGGATTAGCAGAGCGAGGTATGT
AGGCGGTGCTACAGAGTTCTTGAAGTGGTGGCCTAACTACGGCTACACTAGAAGAACAGTATTTGGTATC
TGCGCTCTGCTGAAGCCAGTTACCTTCGGAAAAAGAGTTGGTAGCTCTTGATCCGGCAAACAAACCACCG
CTGGTAGCGGTGGTTTTTTTGTTTGCAAGCAGCAGATTACGCGCAGAAAAAAAGGATCTCAAGAAGATCC
TTTGATCTTTTCTACGGGGTCTGACGCTCAGTGGAACGAAAACTCACGTTAAGGGATTTTGGTCATGAGA
TTATCAAAAAGGATCTTCACCTAGATCCTTTTAAATTAAAAATGAAGTTTTAAATCAATCTAAAGTATAT
ATGAGTAAACTTGGTCTGACAGTTACCAATGCTTAATCAGTGAGGCACCTATCTCAGCGATCTGTCTATT
TCGTTCATCCATAGTTGCCTGACTCCCCGTCGTGTAGATAACTACGATACGGGAGGGCTTACCATCTGGC
CCCAGTGCTGCAATGATACCGCGAGACCCACGCTCACCGGCTCCAGATTTATCAGCAATAAACCAGCCAG
CCGGAAGGGCCGAGCGCAGAAGTGGTCCTGCAACTTTATCCGCCTCCATCCAGTCTATTAATTGTTGCCG
GGAAGCTAGAGTAAGTAGTTCGCCAGTTAATAGTTTGCGCAACGTTGTTGCCATTGCTACAGGCATCGTG
GTGTCACGCTCGTCGTTTGGTATGGCTTCATTCAGCTCCGGTTCCCAACGATCAAGGCGAGTTACATGAT
CCCCCATGTTGTGCAAAAAAGCGGTTAGCTCCTTCGGTCCTCCGATCGTTGTCAGAAGTAAGTTGGCCGC
AGTGTTATCACTCATGGTTATGGCAGCACTGCATAATTCTCTTACTGTCATGCCATCCGTAAGATGCTTT
TCTGTGACTGGTGAGTACTCAACCAAGTCATTCTGAGAATAGTGTATGCGGCGACCGAGTTGCTCTTGCC
CGGCGTCAATACGGGATAATACCGCGCCACATAGCAGAACTTTAAAAGTGCTCATCATTGGAAAACGTTC
TTCGGGGCGAAAACTCTCAAGGATCTTACCGCTGTTGAGATCCAGTTCGATGTAACCCACTCGTGCACCC
AACTGATCTTCAGCATCTTTTACTTTCACCAGCGTTTCTGGGTGAGCAAAAACAGGAAGGCAAAATGCCG
CAAAAAAGGGAATAAGGGCGACACGGAAATGTTGAATACTCATACTCTTCCTTTTTCAATATTATTGAAG
CATTTATCAGGGTTATTGTCTCATGAGCGGATACATATTTGAATGTATTTAGAAAAATAAACAAATAGGG
GTTCCGCGCACATTTCCCCGAAAAGTGCCACCTG
[124 nt withheld, positions 5565-5688]
C
[91 nt withheld, positions 5690-5780]
A
[49 nt withheld, positions 5782-5830]
CCTTTGACGTTGGAGTCCACGTTCTTT
[37 nt withheld, positions 5858-5894]
ACCCTATCTCGGTCTATTCTTTTGATTTATAAGGGATTTTGCCGATTTCGGCCTATTGGTTAAAAAATGA
GCTGATTTAACAAAAATTTAACGCGAATTTTAACAAAATATTAACGCTTACAATTTCCATTCGCCATTCA
GGCTGCGCAACTGTTGGGAAGGGCGATCGGTGCGGGCCTCTTCGCTATTACGCCAGCTGGCGAAAGGGGG
ATGTGCTGCAAGGCGATTAAGTTGGGTAACGCCAGGGTTTTCCCAGTCACGACGTTGTAAAACGACGGCC
AGTGCCAAGCTGATCTATACATTGAATCAATATTGGCAATTAGCCATATTAGTCATTGGTTATATAGCAT
AAATCAATATTGGCTATTGGCCATTGCATACGTTGTATCTATATCATAATATGTACATTTATATTGGCTC
ATGTCCAATATGACCGCCATGTT
Features (pLannotate 1.2.2; 15 found; start..end, strand, type, name):
      1..380     +  enhancer       CMV enhancer: human cytomegalovirus immediate early enhancer
    382..581     +  promoter       CMV promoter: human cytomegalovirus (CMV) immediate early promoter
    623..2344    +  CDS            SLC1A2: EAA2_HUMAN - Also known as EAAT2, GLT1. Experimental evidence at protein level: Swiss-Prot protein existence level 1. Sodium-dependent, high-affinity amino acid transporter that mediates the uptake of L-glutamate and also L-aspartate and D-aspartate (PubMed:7521911, PubMed:14506254, PubMed:15265858, PubMed:26690923). Functions as a symporter that transports one amino acid molecule together with two or three Na(+) ions and one proton, in parallel with the counter-transport of one K(+) ion (PubMed:14506254). Mediates Cl(-) flux that is not coupled to amino acid transport; this avoids the accumul
   2361..2983    +  polyA_signal   hGH poly(A) signal: human growth hormone polyadenylation signal
   3012..3341    +  promoter       SV40 promoter: SV40 enhancer and early promoter
   3380..3398    -  promoter       T7 promoter: promoter for bacteriophage T7 RNA polymerase
   3436..3452    -  protein_bind   lac operator: The lac repressor binds to the lac operator to inhibit transcription in E. coli. This inhibition can be relieved by adding lactose or isopropyl-β-D-thiogalactopyranoside (IPTG). lac repressor encoded by lacI
   3460..3490    -  promoter       lac promoter: promoter for the E. coli lac operon
   3505..3526    -  protein_bind   CAP binding site: CAP binding activates transcription in the presence of cAMP. E. coli catabolite activator protein
   3539..3631    -  CDS            lacI (fragment): lac repressor; lacI; The lac repressor binds to the lac operator to inhibit transcription in E. coli. This inhibition can be relieved by adding lactose or isopropyl-β-D-thiogalactopyranoside (IPTG).
   3814..4402    -  rep_origin     ori: high-copy-number ColE1/pMB1/pBR322/pUC origin of replication
   4573..5433    -  CDS            AmpR: β-lactamase; bla; confers resistance to ampicillin, carbenicillin, and related antibiotics
   5434..5538    -  promoter       AmpR promoter: bla
   5565..5993    +  rep_origin     f1 ori (sequence partly withheld): f1 bacteriophage origin of replication; arrow indicates direction of (+) strand synthesis
   6024..6178    -  CDS            lacZα (fragment): LacZα fragment of β-galactosidase; lacZ fragment
