[The description below was written by a language model from this plasmid's Addgene catalogue record and pLannotate feature annotations shown in this document.]
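Description:
CMV-hEAAT2 is a mammalian expression plasmid built on the pCMV5 backbone that carries the human excitatory amino acid transporter 2 coding sequence (gene SLC1A2, also known as GLT-1). The sequenced record is about 6.3 kb, consistent with a roughly 4.7 kb backbone plus a roughly 1.7 kb insert cloned between KpnI and XbaI sites. In bacteria it is maintained through a high-copy ColE1/pUC-type origin and selected with ampicillin via the β-lactamase gene and its own promoter. An f1 phage origin is also present, which in principle permits single-stranded DNA production. Remnants of the lac region (lac promoter and operator, CAP site, lacI and lacZα fragments) and a T7 promoter sit in the backbone and play no evident role in expression of the insert.

The expression cassette consists of the human cytomegalovirus immediate-early enhancer and promoter driving the SLC1A2 open reading frame, followed by the human growth hormone polyadenylation signal. No epitope tag, fluorescent reporter or mammalian selection marker is annotated, so the protein appears to be expressed untagged and the plasmid is suited mainly to transient transfection. An SV40 enhancer/early promoter region lies downstream of the cassette; this segment typically includes the SV40 origin, which can support episomal amplification in cells expressing large T antigen, although no separate origin feature is annotated. EAAT2 is a sodium-dependent, high-affinity transporter that takes up L-glutamate and L- and D-aspartate and also mediates an uncoupled chloride flux. The record does not state a specific purpose, but the design fits heterologous expression of the transporter in cultured mammalian cells for functional work such as uptake or electrophysiological assays.
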