Addgene plasmid #32814: CMV-hEAAT2
Depositing lab: Susan Amara. Depositing organization: University of Pittsburgh (University, School of Medicine, and Cancer Institute).
Backbone
  Vector backbone: pCMV5
  Backbone size w/o insert (bp): 4700
  Vector type: Mammalian Expression
Growth in bacteria
  Bacterial resistance: Ampicillin, 100 μg/mL
  Growth temperature: 37°C
  Growth strain: DH5alpha
  Copy number: Unknown
Gene/Insert
  Gene/Insert name: hEAAT2
  Species: H. sapiens (human)
  Insert size (bp): 1700
  Entrez Gene: SLC1A2 (a.k.a. EAAT2, EIEE41, GLT-1, HBGT)
  Promoter: CMV
  Cloning method: Restriction Enzyme; 5′ cloning site KpnI (unknown if destroyed); 3′ cloning site XbaI (unknown if destroyed)
  Sequencing primers: 5′ CMV-Fwd
Terms and licenses: Academic/Nonprofit Terms; Industry Terms: Not Available to Industry
How to cite: CMV-hEAAT2 was a gift from Susan Amara (Addgene plasmid # 32814 ; http://n2t.net/addgene:32814 ; RRID:Addgene_32814)
