>Addgene plasmid #32814 | CMV-hEAAT2 | addgene partial sequence | sequence record 39140 | CMV-F 5'-CGCAAATGGGCGGTAGGCGTG-3'
ACCGTCAGAATTCAGATCTGGTACCACCATGGCATCTACGGAAGGTGCCAACAATATGCCCAAGCAGGTG
GAAGTGCGAATGCACGACAGTCATCTTGGCTCAGAGGAACCCAAGCACCGGCACCTGGGCCTGCGCCTGT
GTGACAAGCTGGGGAAGAATCTGCTGCTCACCCTGACGGTGTTTGGTGTCATCCTGGGAGCAGTGTGTGG
AGGGCTTCTTCGCTTGGCATCTCCCATCCACCCTGATGTGGTTATGTTAATAGCCTTCCCAGGGGATATA
CTCATGAGGATGCTAAAAATGCTCATTCTCCCTCTAATCATCTCCAGCTTAATCACAGGGTTGTCAGGCC
TGGATGCTAAGGCTAGTGGCCGCTTGGGCACGAGAGCCATGGTGTATTACATGTCCACGACCATCATTGC
TGCAGTACTGGGGGTCATTCTGGTCTTGGCTATCCATCCAGGCAATCCCAAGCTCAAGAAGCAGCTGGGG
CCTGGGAAGAAGAATGATGAAGTGTCCAGCCTGGATGCCTTCCTGGACCTTATTCGAAATCTCTTCCCTG
AAAACCTTGTCCAAGCCTGCTTTCAACAGATTCAAACAGTGACGAAGAAAGTCCTGGTTGCACCACCGCC
AGACGAGGAGGCCAACGCAACCAGCGCTGTTGTCTCTCTGTTGAACGAGACTGTGACTGAGGTGCCGGAG
GAGACTAAGATGGTTATCAAGAAGGGCCTGGAGTTCAAGGATGGGATGAACGTCTTAGGTCTGATAGGGT
TTTTCATTGCTTTTGGCATC
